>Addgene plasmid #246300 | p305N-17 (nonfunctional) | addgene full sequence | sequence record 491174 | Addgene NGS Result
TTGAGATCCTTTTTTTCTGCGCGTAATCTGCTGCTTGCAAACAAAAAAACCACCGCTACCAGCGGTGGTT
TGTTTGCCGGATCAAGAGCTACCAACTCTTTTTCCGAAGGTAACTGGCTTCAGCAGAGCGCAGATACCAA
ATACTGTTCTTCTAGTGTAGCCGTAGTTAGGCCACCACTTCAAGAACTCTGTAGCACCGCCTACATACCT
CGCTCTGCTAATCCTGTTACCAGTGGCTGCTGCCAGTGGCGATAAGTCGTGTCTTACCGGGTTGGACTCA
AGACGATAGTTACCGGATAAGGCGCAGCGGTCGGGCTGAACGGGGGGTTCGTGCACACAGCCCAGCTTGG
AGCGAACGACCTACACCGAACTGAGATACCTACAGCGTGAGCTATGAGAAAGCGCCACGCTTCCCGAAGG
GAGAAAGGCGGACAGGTATCCGGTAAGCGGCAGGGTCGGAACAGGAGAGCGCACGAGGGAGCTTCCAGGG
GGAAACGCCTGGTATCTTTATAGTCCTGTCGGGTTTCGCCACCTCTGACTTGAGCGTCGATTTTTGTGAT
GCTCGTCAGGGGGGCGGAGCCTATGGAAAAACGCCAGCAACGCGGCCTTTTTACGGTTCCTGGCCTTTTG
CTGGCCTTTTGCTCACATGTTCTTTCCTGCGTTATCCCCTGATTCTGTGGATAACCGTATTACCGCCTTT
GAGTGAGCTGATACCGCTCGCCGCAGCCGAACGACCGAGCGCAGCGAGTCAGTGAGCGAGGAAGCGGAAG
AGGATCTCAGTAAAGCGCTGGCTGCTGAACCCCCAGCCGGAACTGACCCCACAAGGCCCTAGCGTTTGCA
ATGCACCAGGTCATCATTGACCCAGGCGTGTTCCACCAGGCCGCTGCCTCGCAACTCTTCGCAGGCTTCG
CCGACCTGCTCGCGCCACTTCTTCACGCGGGTGGAATCCGATCCGCACATGAGGCGGAAGGTTTCCAGCT
TGAGCGGGTACGGCTCCCGGTGCGAGCTGAAATAGTCGAACATCCGTCGGGCCGTCGGCGACAGCTTGCG
GTACTTCTCCCATATGAATTTCGTGTAGTGGTCGCCAGCAAACAGCACGACGATTTCCTCGTCGATCAGG
ACCTGGCAACGGGACGTTTTCTTGCCACGGTCCAGGACGCGGAAGCGGTGCAGCAGCGACACCGATTCCA
GGTGCCCAACGCGGTCGGACGTGAAGCCCATCGCCGTCGCCTGTAGGCGCGACAGGCATTCCTCGGCCTT
CGTGTAATACCGGCCATTGATCGACCAGCCCAGGTCCTGGCAAAGCTCGTAGAACGTGAAGGTGATCGGC
TCGCCGATAGGGGTGCGCTTCGCGTACTCCAACACCTGCTGCCACACCAGTTCGTCATCGTCGGCCCGCA
GCTCGACGCCGGTGTAGGTGATCTTCACGTCCTTGTTGACGTGGAAAATGACCTTGTTTTGCAGCGCCTC
GCGCGGGATTTTCTTGTTGCGCGTGGTGAACAGGGCAGAGCGGGCCGTGTCGTTTGGCATCGCTCGCATC
GTGTCCGGCCACGGCGCAATATCGAACAAGGAAAGCTGCATTTCCTTGATCTGCTGCTTCGTGTGTTTCA
GCAACGCGGCTTGCTTGGCCTCGCTGACCTGTTTTGCCAGGTCCTCGCCGGCGGTTTTTCGCTTCTTGGT
CGTCATAGTTCCTCGCGTGTCGATGGTCATCGACTTCGCCAAACCTGCCGCCTCCTGTTCGAGACGACGC
GAACGCTCCACGGCGGCCGATGGCGCGGGCAGGGCAGGGGGAGCCAGTTGCACGCTGTCGCGCTCGATCT
TGGCCGTAGCTTGCTGGGCCATCGAGCCGACGGACTGGAAGGTTTCGCGGGGCGCACGCATGACGGTGCG
GCTTGCGATGGTTTCGGCATCCTCGGCGGAAAACCCCGCGTCGATCAGTTCTTGCCTGTATGCCTTCCGG
TCAAACGTCCGATTCATTCACCCTCCTTGCGGGATTGCCCCGACTCACGCCGGGGCAATGTGCCCTTATT
CCTGATTTGATCCGCCTGGTGCCTTGGTGTCCAGATAATCCACCTTATCGGCAATGAAGTCGGTCCCGTA
GACCGTCTGGCCGTCCTTCTCGTACTTGGTATTCCGAATCTTGCCCTGCACGAATACCAGCGACCCCTTG
CCCAAATACTTGCCGTGGGCCTCGGCCTGAGAGCCAAAACACTTGATGCGGAAGAAGTCGGTGCGCTCCT
GCTTGTCGCCAGCATCGTTGCGCCACATCTAGGTACTAAAACAATTCATCCAGTAAAATATAATATTTTA
TTTTCTCCCAATCAGGCTTGATCCCCAGTAAGTCAAAAAATAGCTCGACATACTGTTCTTCCCCAATATC
CTCCCTGATCGACCGGACGCAGAAGGCAATGTCATACCACTTGTCCGCCCTGCCGCTTCTCCCAAGATCA
ATAAAGCCACTTACTTTGCCATCTTTCACAAAGATGTTGCTGTCTCCCAGGTCGCCGTGGGAAAAGACAA
GTTCCTCTTCGGGCTTTTCCGTCTTTAAAAAATCATACAGCTCGCGCGGATCTTTAAATGGGGTGTCTTC
TTCCCAGTTTTCGCAATCCACATCGGCCAGATCGTTATTCAGTAAGTAATCCAATTCGGCTAAGCGGCTG
TCTAAGCTATTCGTATAGGGACAATCCGATATGTCGATGGAGTGAAAGAGCCTGATGCACTCCGCATACA
GCTCGATAATCTTTTCAGGGCTTTGTTCATCTTCATACTCTTCCGAGCAAAGGACGCCATCGGCCTCACT
CATGAGCAGATTGCTCCAGCCATCATGCCGTTCAAGGTGCAGGACCTTTGGAACAGGCAGCTTTCCTTCC
AGCCATAGCATCATGTCCTTTTCCCGTTCCACATCATAGGTGGTCCCTTTATACCGGCTGTCCGTCATTT
TTAAATATAGGTTTTCATTTTCTCCCACCAGCTTATATACCTTAGCAGGAGACATTCCTTCCGTATCTTT
TACGCAGCGGTATTTTTCGATCAGTTTTTTCAATTCCGGTGATATTCTCATTTTAGCCATTTATTATTTC
CTTCCTCTTTTCTACAGTATTTAAAGATACCCCAAGAAGCTAATTATAACAAGACGAACTCCAATTCACT
GTTCCTTGCATTCTAAAACTTTAAATACCAGAAAACAGCTTTTTCAAAGTTGTTTTCAAAGTTGGCGTAT
AACATAGTATCGACGGAGCCGATTTTGAAACCACAATTATGGGTGATGCTGCCAACGCGAGAGCGGGCCG
GGAGGGTTCGAGAAGGGGGGGCACCCCCCTTCGGCGTGCGCGGTCACGCGCACAGGGCGCAGCCCTGGTT
AAAAACAAGGTTTATAAATATTGGTTTAAAAGCAGGTTAAAAGACAGGTTAGCGGTGGCCGAAAAACGGG
CGGAAACCCTTGCAAATGCTGGATTTTCTGCCTGTGGACAGCCCCTCAAATGTCAATAGGTGCGCCCCTC
ATCTGTCAGCACTCTGCCCCTCAAGTGTCAAGGATCGCGCCCCTCATCTGTCAGTAGTCGCGCCCCTCAA
GTGTCAATACCGCAGGGCACTTATCCCCAGGCTTGTCCACATCATCTGTGGGAAACTCGCGTAAAATCAG
GCGTTTTCGCCGATTTGCGAGGCTGGCCAGCTCCACGTCGCCGGCCGAAATCGAGCCTGCCCCTCATCTG
TCAACGCCGCGCCGGGTGAGTCGGCCCCTCAAGTGTCAACGTCCGCCCCTCATCTGTCAGTGAGGGCCAA
GTTTTCCGCGAGGTATCCACAACGCCGGCGGCTGCGGTGTCTCGCACACGGCTTCGACGGCGTTTCTGGC
GCGTTTGCAGGGCCATAGACGGCCGCCAGCCCAGCGGCGAGGGCAACCAGCCCGGTGAGCGTCTCTAGTG
GACTGATGGGCTGCCTGTATCGAGTGGTGATTTTGTGCCGAGCTGCCGGTCGGGGAGCTGTTGGCTGGCT
GGTGGCAGGATATATTGTGGTGTAAACAAATTGACGATTTAAATGGTAGGCGCGGCTTAATTAAGCGCTT
AATTAAGCGCTTAATTAAGCGCTTAATAAGCCGCGCCGTACCCCAATAGTCTCGACAGACACATAGCACC
TAACATTATTGCTTAAATTTACTATTTTTTTACTATATTATACTCAACCCAATGAGCATAAAGACTGTAA
AATCTCAAATTCCTGAGAAGCATATTTATCGATCCCACAGACTTGATAGTTCCATAATCCATACGCTGCA
GCCAAATTGCTAGTGTGTTGAACATTTAACACGTAGAGAACTAGAAAAGATATAAAACTAAGATTGATAT
CCAAAATAGACGAGAACAATAAGCAAAAACTCTTAGTTTTGAAATAAATCAACAATCCCGAGGGTTGTCA
CATACATCAAAAACGAAAATCCATATAGCAAAAAAAACTCTAAATTACCGTTCGACAAAAAGAGAAAACT
GATAGGACATTTGCTAAACATTAAAATCAAAATTTGGATCAAGCCGAATTCTCAGAAGAACTCGTCAAGA
AGGCGATAGAAGGCGATGCGCTGCGAATCGGGAGCGGCGATACCGTAAAGCACGAGGAAGCGGTCAGCCC
ATTCGCCGCCAAGCTCTTCAGCAATATCACGGGTAGCCAACGCTATGTCCTGATAGCGGTCCGCCACACC
CAGCCGGCCACAGTCGATGAATCCAGAAAAGCGGCCATTTTCCACCATGATATTCGGCAAGCAGGCATCG
CCATGGGTCACGACGAGATCATCGCCGTCGGGCATGCGCGCCTTGAGCCTGGCGAACAGTTCGGCTGGCG
CGAGCCCCTGATGCTCTTCGTCCAGATCATCCTGATCGACAAGACCGGCTTCCATCCGAGTACGTGCTCG
CTCGATGCGATGTTTCGCTTGGTGGTCGAATGGGCAGGTAGCCGGATCAAGCGTATGCAGCCGCCGCATT
GCATCAGCCATGATGGATACTTTCTCGGCAGGAGCAAGGTGAGATGACAGGAGATCCTGCCCCGGCACTT
CGCCCAATAGCAGCCAGTCCCTTCCCGCTTCAGTGACAACGTCGAGCACAGCTGCGCAAGGAACGCCCGT
CGTGGCCAGCCACGATAGCCGCGCTGCCTCGTCCTGCAGTTCATTCAGGGCACCGGACAGGTCGGTCTTG
ACAAAAAGAACCGGGCGCCCCTGCGCTGACAGCCGGAACACGGCGGCATCAGAGCAGCCGATTGTCTGTT
GTGCCCAGTCATAGCCGAATAGCCTCTCCACCCAAGCGGCCGGAGAACCTGCGTGCAATCCATCTTGTTC
AATCATCTCGAGACGTACCGCGCGATGCATTCGAAGATCGATCCTTCGCCTGGAGGAGAGAAATCAGTGG
CGCTGCGGCTTTTAGGGTTTCTTTGTTGATGGAATGAGAGTGTAAGCTCTGCCAGTGCCACTTTATTAGG
GTTTTACAAGCCCTTTTCTTCGTAATTGGGCCTGACATTTTGTGCCACTTGGGCCTTTAGAGATGAAAAT
GTATATTGGGCTTAAGTTGACTTGAAGGATAAATTAGTTTAGGATATTACGTTTTTTATGAGAATTGGTG
TGTCGGATACATGTATATGATGCATTCAAATATATGTATTCTAGATACATTTAAGTTTAGATACAATCTA
AAATGTGTCTTTAATTACAGGACTGTAACTAAAATACTTAATGTAAGAAGAATATTACTCCTTTAATAGC
TTTTGAGTATATCTAGTCTAACATCTTTTAAAAAAGTCTAATTTCTTTCATTTATTTTTCGAGCAATAGC
AAAGTGCATAATTATTTTTTTCTTCTAGAAATTCAGATTTGTTTCTCTAAATTTTGAGATTCTTTTCTCA
ATTTTGTATGTCTAGAGAACAATGTGTATTTTTCACTCTAGTTGGTTGTTACTTTGTTGAATGTTCTGAT
AAAAGTATATTGTTATTTCTGAAGTAGATATAAACCTTCATTTGGAAATTATACATAAATCAAAATCGTT
AATTATCTAGATCAAGATATATGCCCTTTTCCTAATGTATTTGATACATGCACCTAATTTCACTAGATGT
ATCTTTTCTATTTTTTAAATTATGAATAGTTAATTTTTTCCATATGTGTATTTGATACATACTTCATGAC
TTTAAAAAATTAATTATATACCAGATATATGTATTTAAAATTTGTTATGTATTTAAAGTATGTATATGAT
TATTCGATATTAATCTCTTCGATGAAGGCCTCTTAGTCCCACATCATTTAGTTACATATAGTTGCAAGCC
TTTATAAACAAAGAATAGGCAGTAGCAATTGGCATGCCCGAAGGCTACGTCCGTTTTAGAGCTAGAAATA
GCAAGTTAAAATAAGGCTAGTCCGTTATCAACTTGAAAAAGTGGCACCGAGTCGGTGCTTTTTTTACTAG
TGGAGCTCAACTTTTGATTCGCTATTTGCAGTGCACCTGTGGCGTTCATCACATCTTTTGTGACACTGTT
TGCACTGGTCATTGCTATTACAAAGGACCTTCCTGATGTTGAAGGAGATCGAAAGTAAGTAACTGCACGC
ATAACCATTTTCTTTCCGCTCTTTGGCTCAATCCATTTGACAGTCAAAGACAATGTTTAACCAGCTCCGT
TTGATATATTGTCTTTATGTGTTTGTTCAAGCATGTTTAGTTAATCATGCCTTTGATTGATCTTGAATAG
GTTCCAAATATCAACCCTGGCAACAAAACTTGGAGTGAGAAACATTGCATTCCTCGGTTCTGGACTTCTG
CTAGTAAATTATGTTTCAGCCATATCACTAGCTTTCTACATGCCTCAGGTGAATTCATCTATTTCCGTCT
TAACTATTTCGGTTAATTAAAGCACGAACACCATTACTGCATGTAGAAGCTTGATAAACTATCGCCACCA
ATTTATTTTTGTTGCGATATTGTTACTTTCCTCAGTATGCAGCTTTGAAAAGACCAACCCTCTTATCCTT
TAACAATGAACAGGTTTTTAGAGGTAGCTTGATGATTCCTGCACATGTGATCTTGGCTTCAGGCTTAATT
TTCCAGGTAAAGCATTATGAGATACTCTTATATCTCTTACATACTTTTGAGATAATGCACAAGAACTTCA
TAACTATATGCTTTAGTTTCTGCATTTGACACTGCCAAATTCATTAATCTCTAATATCTTTGTTGTTGAT
CTTTGGTAGACATGGGTACTAGAAAAAGCAAACTACACCAAGGTAAAATACTTTTGTACAAACATAAACT
CGTTATCACGGAACATCAATGGAGTGTATATCTAACGGAGTGTAGAAACATTTGATTATTGCAGGAAGCT
ATCTCAGGATATTATCGGTTTATATGGAATCTCTTCTACGCAGAGTATCTGTTATTCCCCTTCCTCTAGC
TTTCAATTTCATGGTGAGGATATGCAGTTTTCTTTGTATATCATTCTTCTTCTTCTTTGTAGCTTGGAGT
CAAAATCGGTTCCTTCATGTACATACATCAAGGATATGTCCTTCTGAATTTTTATATCTTGCAATAAAAA
TGCTTGTACCAATTGAAACACCAGCTTTTTGAGTTCTATGATCACTGACTTGGTTCTAACCAAAAAAAAA
AAAATGTTTAATTTACATATCTAAAAGTAGGTTTAGGGAAACCTAAACAGTAAAATATTTGTATATTATT
CGAATTTCACTCATCATAAAAACTTAAATTGCACCATAAAATTTTGTTTTACTATTAATGATGTAATTTG
TGTAACTTAAGATAAAAATAATATTCCGTAAGTTAACCGGCTAAAACCACGTATAAACCAGGGAACCTGT
TAAACCGGTTCTTTACTGGATAAAGAAATGAAAGCCCATGTAGACAGCTCCATTAGAGCCCAAACCCTAA
ATTTCTCATCTATATAAAAGGAGTGACATTAGGGTTTTTGTTCGTCCTCTTAAAGCTTCTCGTTTTCTCT
GCCGTCTCTCTCATTCGCGCGACGCAAACGATCTTCAGGTGATCTTCTTTCTCCAAATCCTCTCTCATAA
CTCTGATTTCGTACTTGTGTATTTGAGCTCACGCTCTGTTTCTCTCACCACAGCAGCTAGCATGGACAAG
AAGTACTCCATTGGGCTCGATATCGGCACAAACAGCGTCGGCTGGGCCGTCATTACGGACGAGTACAAGG
TGCCGAGCAAAAAATTCAAAGTTCTGGGCAATACCGATCGCCACAGCATAAAGAAGAACCTCATTGGCGC
CCTCCTGTTCGACTCCGGGGAGACGGCCGAAGCCACGCGGCTCAAAAGAACAGCACGGCGCAGATATACC
CGCAGAAAGAATCGGATCTGCTACCTGCAGGAGATCTTTAGTAATGAGATGGCTAAGGTGGATGACTCTT
TCTTCCATAGGCTGGAGGAGTCCTTTTTGGTGGAGGAGGATAAAAAGCACGAGCGCCACCCAATCTTTGG
CAATATCGTGGACGAGGTGGCGTACCATGAAAAGTACCCAACCATATATCATCTGAGGAAGAAGCTTGTA
GACAGTACTGATAAGGCTGACTTGCGGTTGATCTATCTCGCGCTGGCGCATATGATCAAATTTCGGGGAC
ACTTCCTCATCGAGGGGGACCTGAACCCAGACAACAGCGATGTCGACAAACTCTTTATCCAACTGGTTCA
GACTTACAATCAGCTTTTCGAAGAGAACCCGATCAACGCATCCGGAGTTGACGCCAAAGCAATCCTGAGC
GCTAGGCTGTCCAAATCCCGGCGGCTCGAAAACCTCATCGCACAGCTCCCTGGGGAGAAGAAGAACGGCC
TGTTTGGTAATCTTATCGCCCTGTCACTCGGGCTGACCCCCAACTTTAAATCTAACTTCGACCTGGCCGA
AGATGCCAAGCTTCAACTGAGCAAAGACACCTACGATGATGATCTCGACAATCTGCTGGCCCAGATCGGC
GACCAGTACGCAGACCTTTTTTTGGCGGCAAAGAACCTGTCAGACGCCATTCTGCTGAGTGATATTCTGC
GAGTGAACACGGAGATCACCAAAGCTCCGCTGAGCGCTAGTATGATCAAGCGCTATGATGAGCACCACCA
AGACTTGACTTTGCTGAAGGCCCTTGTCAGACAGCAACTGCCTGAGAAGTACAAGGAAATTTTCTTCGAT
CAGTCTAAAAATGGCTACGCCGGATACATTGACGGCGGAGCAAGCCAGGAGGAATTTTACAAATTTATTA
AGCCCATCTTGGAAAAAATGGACGGCACCGAGGAGCTGCTGGTAAAGCTTAACAGAGAAGATCTGTTGCG
CAAACAGCGCACTTTCGACAATGGAAGCATCCCCCACCAGATTCACCTGGGCGAACTGCACGCTATCCTC
AGGCGGCAAGAGGATTTCTACCCCTTTTTGAAAGATAACAGGGAAAAGATTGAGAAAATCCTCACATTTC
GGATACCCTACTATGTAGGCCCCCTCGCCCGGGGAAATTCCAGATTCGCGTGGATGACTCGCAAATCAGA
AGAGACCATCACTCCCTGGAACTTCGAGGAAGTCGTGGATAAGGGGGCCTCTGCCCAGTCCTTCATCGAA
AGGATGACTAACTTTGATAAAAATCTGCCTAACGAAAAGGTGCTTCCTAAACACTCTCTGCTGTACGAGT
ACTTCACAGTTTATAACGAGCTGACCAAGGTCAAATACGTCACAGAAGGGATGAGAAAGCCAGCATTCCT
GTCTGGAGAGCAGAAGAAAGCTATCGTGGACCTCCTCTTCAAGACGAACCGGAAAGTTACCGTGAAACAG
CTCAAAGAAGACTATTTCAAAAAGATTGAATGTTTCGACTCTGTTGAAATCAGCGGAGTGGAGGATCGCT
TCAACGCATCCCTGGGAACGTATCACGATCTCCTGAAAATCATTAAAGACAAGGACTTCCTGGACAATGA
GGAGAACGAGGACATTCTTGAGGACATTGTCCTCACCCTTACGTTGTTTGAAGATAGGGAGATGATTGAA
GAACGCTTGAAAACTTACGCTCATCTCTTCGACGACAAAGTCATGAAACAGCTCAAGAGGCGCCGATATA
CAGGATGGGGGCGGCTGTCAAGAAAACTGATCAATGGCATCCGAGACAAGCAGAGTGGAAAGACAATCCT
GGATTTTCTTAAGTCCGATGGATTTGCCAACCGGAACTTCATGCAGTTGATCCATGATGACTCTCTCACC
TTTAAGGAGGACATCCAGAAAGCACAAGTTTCTGGCCAGGGGGACAGTCTTCACGAGCACATCGCTAATC
TTGCAGGTAGCCCAGCTATCAAAAAGGGAATACTGCAGACCGTTAAGGTCGTGGATGAACTCGTCAAAGT
AATGGGAAGGCATAAGCCCGAGAATATCGTTATCGAGATGGCCCGAGAGAACCAAACTACCCAGAAGGGA
CAGAAGAACAGTAGGGAAAGGATGAAGAGGATTGAAGAGGGTATAAAAGAACTGGGGTCCCAAATCCTTA
AGGAACACCCAGTTGAAAACACCCAGCTTCAGAATGAGAAGCTCTACCTGTACTACCTGCAGAACGGCAG
GGACATGTACGTGGATCAGGAACTGGACATCAATCGGCTCTCCGACTACGACGTGGATCATATCGTGCCC
CAGTCTTTTCTCAAAGATGATTCTATTGATAATAAAGTGTTGACAAGATCCGATAAAAATAGAGGGAAGA
GTGATAACGTCCCCTCAGAAGAAGTTGTCAAGAAAATGAAAAATTATTGGCGGCAGCTGCTGAACGCCAA
ACTGATCACACAACGGAAGTTCGATAATCTGACTAAGGCTGAACGAGGTGGCCTGTCTGAGTTGGATAAA
GCCGGCTTCATCAAAAGGCAGCTTGTTGAGACACGCCAGATCACCAAGCACGTGGCCCAAATTCTCGATT
CACGCATGAACACCAAGTACGATGAAAATGACAAACTGATTCGAGAGGTGAAAGTTATTACTCTGAAGTC
TAAGCTGGTCTCAGATTTCAGAAAGGACTTTCAGTTTTATAAGGTGAGAGAGATCAACAATTACCACCAT
GCGCATGATGCCTACCTGAATGCAGTGGTAGGCACTGCACTTATCAAAAAATATCCCAAGCTTGAATCTG
AATTTGTTTACGGAGACTATAAAGTGTACGATGTTAGGAAAATGATCGCAAAGTCTGAGCAGGAAATAGG
CAAGGCCACCGCTAAGTACTTCTTTTACAGCAATATTATGAATTTTTTCAAGACCGAGATTACACTGGCC
AATGGAGAGATTCGGAAGCGACCACTTATCGAAACAAACGGAGAAACAGGAGAAATCGTGTGGGACAAGG
GTAGGGATTTCGCGACAGTCCGGAAGGTCCTGTCCATGCCGCAGGTGAACATCGTTAAAAAGACCGAAGT
ACAGACCGGAGGCTTCTCCAAGGAAAGTATCCTCCCGAAAAGGAACAGCGACAAGCTGATCGCACGCAAA
AAAGATTGGGACCCCAAGAAATACGGCGGATTCGATTCTCCTACAGTCGCTTACAGTGTACTGGTTGTGG
CCAAAGTGGAGAAAGGGAAGTCTAAAAAACTCAAAAGCGTCAAGGAACTGCTGGGCATCACAATCATGGA
GCGATCAAGCTTCGAAAAAAACCCCATCGACTTTCTCGAAGCGAAAGGATATAAAGAGGTCAAAAAAGAC
CTCATCATTAAGCTTCCCAAGTACTCTCTCTTTGAGCTTGAAAACGGCCGGAAACGAATGCTCGCTAGTG
CGGGCGAGCTGCAGAAAGGTAACGAGCTGGCACTGCCCTCTAAATACGTTAATTTCTTGTATCTGGCCAG
CCACTATGAAAAGCTCAAAGGGTCTCCCGAAGATAATGAGCAGAAGCAGCTGTTCGTGGAACAACACAAA
CACTACCTTGATGAGATCATCGAGCAAATAAGCGAGTTCTCCAAAAGAGTGATCCTCGCCGACGCTAACC
TCGATAAGGTGCTTTCTGCTTACAATAAGCACAGGGATAAGCCCATCAGGGAGCAGGCAGAAAACATTAT
CCACTTGTTTACTCTGACCAACTTGGGCGCGCCTGCAGCCTTCAAGTACTTCGACACCACCATAGACAGA
AAGCGGTACACCTCTACAAAGGAGGTCCTGGACGCCACACTGATTCATCAGTCAATTACGGGGCTCTATG
AAACAAGAATCGACCTCTCTCAGCTCGGTGGAGACGGAACAAGAAAGAGAAGAAAGGTGTGACGGATCCT
CGAATATGAAGATGAAGATGAAATATTTGGTGTGTCAAATAAAAAGCTTGTGTGCTTAAGTTTGTGTTTT
TTTCTTGGCTTGTTGTGTTATGAATTTGTGGCTTTTTCTAATATCAAATGAATGTAAGATCTCATTATAA
TGAATAAACAAATGTTTCTATAATCCATTGTGAATGTTTTGTTGGATCTCTTCTGCAGCATATAACTACT
GTATGTGCTATGGTATGGACTATGGAATATGATTAAAGATAAGGTTTAAACTATCAGTGTTTGACAGGAT
ATATTGGCGGGTAAACCTAAGAGAAAAGAGCGTTTATTAGAATAATCGGATATTTAAAAGGGCGTGAAAA
GGTTTATCCGTTCGTCCATTTGTATGTGCATGCCAACCACAGGAGATCCAAAAGGATCTAGGTGAAGATC
CTTTTTGATAATCTCATGACCAAAATCCCTTAACGTGAGTTTTCGTTCCACTGAGCGTCAGACCCCGTAG
AAAAGATCAAAGGATCTTC
Features (pLannotate 1.2.2; 15 found; start..end, strand, type, name):
      1..589     +  rep_origin     ori: high-copy-number ColE1/pMB1/pBR322/pUC origin of replication
    778..805     -  CDS            TetR (fragment): tetracycline resistance regulatory protein; tetR
    829..1977    -  CDS            trfA: trans-acting replication protein that binds to and activates oriV
   2276..3070    -  CDS            KanR: aminoglycoside phosphotransferase; aphA-3; confers resistance to kanamycin
   3282..3913    -  rep_origin     oriV: incP origin of replication
   3993..4017    +  misc_feature   LB T-DNA repeat: left border repeat from nopaline C58 T-DNA
   4532..5326    -  CDS            NeoR/KanR: aminoglycoside phosphotransferase from Tn5; aph(3')-II (or nptII); confers resistance to neomycin, kanamycin, and G418 (Geneticin®)
   6333..6352    +  CDS            VN155(I152L) (fragment): improved N-terminal fragment of mVenus for use in bimolecular fluorescence complementation (BiFC) (Kodama and Hu, 2010)
   6353..6428    +  misc_RNA       gRNA scaffold: guide RNA scaffold for the Streptococcus pyogenes CRISPR/Cas9 system
   6470..6841    +  CDS            HST (fragment): HSTC_ARATH - Also known as HPT2, VTE2-2. Experimental evidence at protein level: Swiss-Prot protein existence level 1. Involved in the synthesis of plastoquinone-9. Can use both homogentisic acid and 2,5-dihydroxyphenylacetic acid gamma-lactone as prenyl acceptors, and solanesyl diphosphate > farnesyl diphosphate > geranylgeranyl diphosphate >> phytyl diphosphate as prenyl donors. Do not catalyze the decardoxylation of homogentisate uncoupled from prenylation. From Arabidopsis thaliana (Mouse-ear cress).
   6993..7076    +  CDS            HST (fragment): HSTC_ARATH - Also known as HPT2, VTE2-2. Experimental evidence at protein level: Swiss-Prot protein existence level 1. Involved in the synthesis of plastoquinone-9. Can use both homogentisic acid and 2,5-dihydroxyphenylacetic acid gamma-lactone as prenyl acceptors, and solanesyl diphosphate > farnesyl diphosphate > geranylgeranyl diphosphate >> phytyl diphosphate as prenyl donors. Do not catalyze the decardoxylation of homogentisate uncoupled from prenylation. From Arabidopsis thaliana (Mouse-ear cress).
   7342..7416    +  CDS            HST (fragment): HSTC_ARATH - Also known as HPT2, VTE2-2. Experimental evidence at protein level: Swiss-Prot protein existence level 1. Involved in the synthesis of plastoquinone-9. Can use both homogentisic acid and 2,5-dihydroxyphenylacetic acid gamma-lactone as prenyl acceptors, and solanesyl diphosphate > farnesyl diphosphate > geranylgeranyl diphosphate >> phytyl diphosphate as prenyl donors. Do not catalyze the decardoxylation of homogentisate uncoupled from prenylation. From Arabidopsis thaliana (Mouse-ear cress).
   8112..12215   +  CDS            cas9: CAS9_STRP1 - Also known as csn1 From Streptococcus pyogenes serotype M1.
  12255..12503   +  terminator     HSP terminator: efficient transcription terminator from the Arabidopsis thaliana heat shock protein 18.2 gene (Nagaya et al., 2010)
  12522..12546   +  misc_feature   RB T-DNA repeat: right border repeat from nopaline C58 T-DNA
