[The description below was written by a language model from this plasmid's Addgene catalogue record and pLannotate feature annotations shown in this document.]
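Description:
p305N-17 (nonfunctional) is a plant CRISPR-Cas9 binary vector of about 12.8 kb built on the p305N backbone. It was made to test a sequence variant of a Hevea brasiliensis U6 RNA polymerase III promoter. The backbone carries a high-copy ColE1/pUC-type origin for propagation in E. coli, plus the broad-host-range incP oriV with its trfA replication protein, an arrangement typical of vectors that must also replicate in Agrobacterium. Bacterial selection is by kanamycin, through an aphA-3 aminoglycoside phosphotransferase gene located outside the T-DNA.

Between the nopaline-type left and right T-DNA borders, the feature table shows an nptII (NeoR/KanR) gene, a common plant selectable marker; a single guide RNA unit; and a Streptococcus pyogenes Cas9 coding sequence followed by the Arabidopsis HSP18.2 terminator. The guide unit is a 20-nt spacer fused to the S. pyogenes gRNA scaffold. The annotation software labels the spacer as an mVenus fragment, which fits the recorded mEGFP target. The guide is driven by the HbU6.2m3 promoter, which is not itself annotated. This variant carries two substitutions upstream of the transcription start site, C-to-T at -29 and G-to-A at -24, and is recorded as nonfunctional. The promoters driving Cas9 and nptII are not annotated either. The Arabidopsis HST gene fragments called upstream of Cas9 are probably incidental matches within an unannotated regulatory region.

The construct belongs to a series that evaluates short Pol III promoters for CRISPR use, with editing of mEGFP in a Nicotiana benthamiana reporter line as the readout of guide expression. This plasmid represents a promoter variant that failed to support editing, so it helps show which promoter positions are essential for function.
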