Addgene plasmid #246300: p305N-17 (nonfunctional)
Purpose: Evaluation of HbU6.2m3 promoter (nonfunctional) (Pol III promoter) sequence variation for CRISPR-Cas9 editing of mEGFP in a Nicotiana benthamiana reporter line
Depositing lab: Chung-Jui Tsai. Depositing organization: University of Georgia. Publication: A compendium of nonredundant short polymerase III promoters for CRISPR applications. Deguchi M, Sinclair KM, Patel A, Coile M, Ortega MA, Bewg WP, Tsai CJ. Plant Physiol. 2025 Jul 3;198(3):kiaf294. doi: 10.1093/plphys/kiaf294. PubMed 40673482.
Backbone
  Vector backbone: p305N
  Vector type: Plant Expression, CRISPR
Growth in bacteria
  Bacterial resistance: Kanamycin, 50 μg/mL
  Growth temperature: 37°C
  Growth strain: DH5alpha
  Copy number: High Copy
Gene/Insert
  Gene/Insert name: HbU6.2m3 promoter (nonfunctional)
  gRNA/shRNA sequence: CATGCCCGAAGGCTACGTCC
  Species: Hevea brasiliensis
  Mutation: C-to-T (-29 from TSS), G-to-A (-24)
  Promoter: HbU6.2m3 promoter (nonfunctional)
  Cloning method: Gibson Cloning
Terms and licenses: Academic/Nonprofit Terms; Industry Terms: Not Available to Industry
How to cite: p305N-17 (nonfunctional) was a gift from Chung-Jui Tsai (Addgene plasmid # 246300 ; http://n2t.net/addgene:246300 ; RRID:Addgene_246300)
