>Addgene plasmid #246300 | p305N-17 (nonfunctional) | depositor partial sequence | sequence record 487335 | promoter
CTTAGTCCCACATCATTTAGTTACATATAGTTGCAAGCCTTTATAAACAAAGAATAGGCAGTAGCAATTG
